>Addgene plasmid #18006 | pLPC TRF2 deltaB | addgene partial sequence | sequence record 23483 | 18006 with CMV-F
GGGGCTTTAGCGAGCTCTCTGGCTACTAGAGAACCCACTGCTTACTGGCTTATCGAAATTAATACNACTC
ACTATAGGGAGACCCAAGCTTGGTACCGAGCTCGGATCCGCCACCATGGAGGCACGGCTGGAAGAGGCAG
TCAATCGCTGGGTGCTCAAGTTCTACTTCCACGAGGCGCTGCGGGCCTTTCGGGGTAGCCGGTACGGGGA
CTTCAGACAGATCCGGGACATCATGCAGGCTTTGCTTGTCAGGCCCTTGGGGAAGGAGCACACCGTGTCC
CGATTGCTGCGGGTTATGCAGTGTCTGTCGCGGATTGAAGAAGGGGAAAATTTAGACTGTTCCTTTGATA
TGGAGGCTGAGCTCACACCACTGGAATCAGCTATCAATGTGCTGGAGATGATTAAAACGGAATTTACACT
GACAGAAGCAGTGGTCGAATCCAGTAGAAAACTGGTCAAGGAAGCTGCTGTCATTATTTGTATCAAAAAC
AAAGAATTTGAAAAGGCTTCAAAAATTTTGAAAAAACATATGTCCAAGGACCCCACAACTCAGAAGCTGA
GAAATGATCTCCTGAATATTATTCGAGAAAAGAACTTGGCCCATCCTGTTATCCAGAACTTTTCATATGA
GACCTTCCAGCAGAAGATGCTGCGCTCGCTGGAGAGCCACCTGGATGACGCCGAGCCCTACCTCCTCACG
ATGGCCAAAAAGGCTTTGAAATCTGAGTCCGCTGCCTCAANNACAGGGAAGGAAGATAAACAGCCAGCAC
CAGGGCCTGTGGAAANCCACCCA
