[The description below was written by a language model from this plasmid's Addgene catalogue record.]
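Description:
pLPC TRF2 deltaB is a retroviral expression plasmid built on the pLPC backbone (about 5.6 kb without insert) for delivering a truncated form of human TRF2 into mammalian cells. In bacteria it is maintained as a high-copy plasmid under ampicillin selection, and transduced mammalian cells can be selected with puromycin. As a retroviral vector, it is meant to be introduced into a packaging cell line so that the vector transcript is packaged into viral particles, which then integrate the expression cassette stably into target cells. No feature table accompanies the record, so the promoter driving the insert, the LTR arrangement and the origin of replication are not explicitly stated.

The payload is a roughly 1.37 kb fragment of human TERF2 (TTAGGG repeat binding factor 2, TRF2), cloned between BamHI and EcoRI sites that both remain intact, so the insert can be excised or exchanged. The encoded protein lacks the N-terminal basic domain, amino acids 1–44, which gives the "deltaB" name. The record lists no epitope tag or reporter. TRF2 is a telomeric repeat-binding protein of the complex that protects chromosome ends, and this allele removes only the basic region.

The construct is associated with work on senescence induced by altered telomere state rather than telomere loss, and the depositor comments point to a further telomere study. It is therefore suited to stable expression of the basic-domain deletion mutant in cultured cells to probe how this domain contributes to telomere protection, telomere integrity and the cellular responses, such as senescence, that follow telomere dysfunction.
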