Addgene plasmid #18006: pLPC TRF2 deltaB
Depositing lab: Titia de Lange. Depositing organization: Rockefeller University. Publication: Senescence induced by altered telomere state, not telomere loss. Karlseder J, Smogorzewska A, de Lange T. Science. 2002 Mar 29. 295(5564):2446-9. 10.1126/science.1069523 PubMed 11923537.
Backbone
  Vector backbone: pLPC
  Backbone size w/o insert (bp): 5600
  Vector type: Retroviral
  Selectable markers: Puromycin
Growth in bacteria
  Bacterial resistance: Ampicillin, 100 μg/mL
  Growth temperature: 37°C
  Growth strain: DH5alpha
  Copy number: High Copy
Gene/Insert
  Gene/Insert name: hTRF2 (alt names: human TTAGGG repeat binding factor 2; 2452; TERF2)
  Species: H. sapiens (human)
  Insert size (bp): 1368
  Mutation: Deleted Basic Domain (aa1-44)
  Entrez Gene: TERF2 (a.k.a. TRBF2, TRF2)
  Cloning method: Restriction Enzyme; 5′ cloning site BamHI (not destroyed); 3′ cloning site EcoRI (not destroyed)
  Sequencing primers: 5′ taggcgtgtacggtggga; 3′ cttgccaaacctacaggt
Terms and licenses: Academic/Nonprofit Terms; Industry Terms: Not Available to Industry
Depositor comments: {Wang et al., 2004, Cell, 119, 355-68}
How to cite: pLPC TRF2 deltaB was a gift from Titia de Lange (Addgene plasmid # 18006 ; http://n2t.net/addgene:18006 ; RRID:Addgene_18006)
